Addgene plasmid #120407: Fibronectin-human-mutated N-terminal (N), V1 and V2 Glycosylation sites
Purpose: enables eukaryotic expression of human plasma fibronectin in which all three O-glycosylation sites were mutated from threonine to serine
Depositing lab: Inaam Nakchbandi. Depositing organization: Universitaet Heidelberg. Publication: An O-Glycosylation of Fibronectin Mediates Hepatic Osteodystrophy Through alpha4beta1 Integrin. Sens C, Altrock E, Rau K, Klemis V, von Au A, Pettera S, Uebel S, Damm T, Tiwari S, Moser M, Nakchbandi IA. J Bone Miner Res. 2017 Jan;32(1):70-81. doi: 10.1002/jbmr.2916. Epub 2016 Aug 3. PubMed 27427791.
Backbone
  Vector backbone: pMAX-Cloning
  Backbone size w/o insert (bp): 2868
  Vector type: Mammalian Expression
Growth in bacteria
  Bacterial resistance: Kanamycin, 50 μg/mL
  Growth temperature: 37°C
  Growth strain: DH5alpha
  Copy number: Unknown
Gene/Insert
  Gene/Insert name: Fibronectin (alt names: Oncofetal fibronectin-N-terminal, V1 and V2 mutations; Construct without mutation is referred to as oncofetal fibronectin)
  Species: H. sapiens (human)
  Insert size (bp): 6914
  Mutation: Contains complete variable region with mutations from threonine to serine at position 278/279, 1934 and 1974/1975 at N, V1, and V2 o-Glycosylation sites to prevent O-Glycosylation
  Entrez Gene: FN1 (a.k.a. CIG, ED-B, FINC, FN, FNZ, GFND, GFND2, LETS, MSF, SMDCF)
  Promoter: CMV
  Cloning method: Restriction Enzyme; 5′ cloning site Unknown (unknown if destroyed); 3′ cloning site Unknown (unknown if destroyed)
Terms and licenses: Academic/Nonprofit Terms; Industry Terms: Not Available to Industry
Depositor comments: Clone pFN 1.+2.+3. O-Gly_sp_1. It was used to study the role of the various fibronectin isoforms in transfected eucaryotic cells and to produce the isoforms
How to cite: Fibronectin-human-mutated N-terminal (N), V1 and V2 Glycosylation sites was a gift from Inaam Nakchbandi (Addgene plasmid # 120407 ; http://n2t.net/addgene:120407 ; RRID:Addgene_120407)
