[The description below was written by a language model from this plasmid's Addgene catalogue record and pLannotate feature annotations shown in this document.]
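Description:
Fibronectin-human-mutated N-terminal (N), V1 and V2 Glycosylation sites is a mammalian expression plasmid built on the small pMAX-Cloning backbone and carrying a human FN1 cDNA of about 6.9 kb, for a total of roughly 9.8 kb. It is propagated in E. coli through a high-copy ColE1/pUC-type origin and selected with kanamycin, conferred by the Tn5 aminoglycoside phosphotransferase (NeoR/KanR) gene, which the annotation places next to a fragment of the bla promoter. The feature table shows no eukaryotic promoter in front of this marker, so the record does not support its use for G418 selection in mammalian cells.

The expression cassette consists of the human cytomegalovirus immediate early enhancer and promoter, followed by a chimeric β-globin/immunoglobulin heavy chain intron that generally improves transcript processing and expression. Next come the fibronectin coding sequence and an SV40 polyadenylation signal; the short large T antigen fragment annotated nearby is probably just part of that SV40-derived segment. The insert encodes fibronectin containing the complete variable region. The unmutated parent is referred to by the depositor as oncofetal fibronectin. Here, threonines at positions 278/279 (N-terminal site), 1934 (V1) and 1974/1975 (V2) are changed to serine, which the record states is intended to prevent O-glycosylation at all three sites. No epitope tag or reporter is annotated, and the cloning sites are not recorded.

According to the depositor, the plasmid was used to transfect eukaryotic cells, both to study the roles of different fibronectin isoforms and to produce the proteins. The associated work concerned an O-glycosylated fibronectin acting through α4β1 integrin in hepatic osteodystrophy, for which this triple mutant provides a glycosylation-deficient comparison.
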