Features (pLannotate 1.2.2; 9 found; start..end, strand, type, name):
    140..517     +  enhancer       CMV enhancer: human cytomegalovirus immediate early enhancer
    519..718     +  promoter       CMV promoter: human cytomegalovirus (CMV) immediate early promoter
    813..945     +  intron         chimeric intron: chimera between introns from human β-globin and immunoglobulin heavy chain genes
   1033..7920    +  CDS            FN1 (fragment) (sequence partly withheld): FINC_HUMAN - Also known as FN. Experimental evidence at protein level: Swiss-Prot protein existence level 1. [Anastellin]: Binds fibronectin and induces fibril formation. This fibronectin polymer, named superfibronectin, exhibits enhanced adhesive properties. Both anastellin and superfibronectin inhibit tumor growth, angiogenesis and metastasis. Anastellin activates p38 MAPK and inhibits lysophospholipid signaling. From Homo sapiens (Human).
   7985..8066    -  polyA_signal   SV40 poly(A) signal: SV40 polyadenylation signal
   8089..8157    -  CDS            large T antigen (fragment): large T antigen from SV40 (simian virus 40)
   8264..8852    -  rep_origin     ori: high-copy-number ColE1/pMB1/pBR322/pUC origin of replication
   8933..9727    -  CDS            NeoR/KanR: aminoglycoside phosphotransferase from Tn5; aph(3')-II (or nptII); confers resistance to neomycin, kanamycin, and G418 (Geneticin®)
   9728..9754    -  promoter       AmpR promoter (fragment): bla
>Addgene plasmid #120407 | Fibronectin-human-mutated N-terminal (N), V1 and V2 Glycosylation sites | addgene full sequence | sequence record 232461 | Addgene NGS Result
TCAATATTGGCCATTAGCCATATTATTCATTGGTTATATAGCATAAATCAATATTGGCTATTGGCCATTG
CATACGTTGTATCTATATCATAATATGTACATTTATATTGGCTCATGTCCAATATGACCGCCATGTTGGC
ATTGATTATTGACTAGTTATTAATAGTAATCAATTACGGGGTCATTAGTTCATAGCCCATATATGGAGTT
CCGCGTTACATAACTTACGGTAAATGGCCCGCCTGGCTGACCGCCCAACGACCCCCGCCCATTGACGTCA
ATAATGACGTATGTTCCCATAGTAACGCCAATAGGGACTTTCCATTGACGTCAATGGGTGGAGTATTTAC
GGTAAACTGCCCACTTGGCAGTACATCAAGTGTATCATATGCCAAGTCCGCCCCCTATTGACGTCAATGA
CGGTAAATGGCCCGCCTGGCATTATGCCCAGTACATGACCTTACGGGACTTTCCTACTTGGCAGTACATC
TACGTATTAGTCATCGCTATTACCATGGTGATGCGGTTTTGGCAGTACACCAATGGGCGTGGATAGCGGT
TTGACTCACGGGGATTTCCAAGTCTCCACCCCATTGACGTCAATGGGAGTTTGTTTTGGCACCAAAATCA
ACGGGACTTTCCAAAATGTCGTAATAACCCCGCCCCGTTGACGCAAATGGGCGGTAGGCGTGTACGGTGG
GAGGTCTATATAAGCAGAGGTCGTTTAGTGAACCGTCAGATCACTAGTAGCTTTATTGCGGTAGTTTATC
ACAGTTAAATTGCTAACGCAGTCAGTGCTCGACTGATCACAGGTAAGTATCAAGGTTACAAGACAGGTTT
AAGGAGGCCAATAGAAACTGGGCTTGTCGAGACAGAGAAGATTCTTGCGTTTCTGATAGGCACCTATTGG
TCTTACTGACATCCACTTTGCCTTTCTCTCCACAGGGGTACCGCCATCATGAAGTTTAAACAAGCTTGAA
TTCTCTAGAGATATCCTGCAGAGATCTGGATCCCTCGAGGCTAGCTGTCAACATGCTTAGGGGTCCGGGG
CCCGGGCTGCTGCTGCTGGCCGTCCAGTGCCTGGGGACAGCGGTGCCCTCCACGGGAGCCTCGAAGAGCA
AGAGGCAGGCTCAGCAAATGGTTCAGCCCCAGTCCCCGGTGGCTGTCAGTCAAAGCAAGCCCGGTTGTTA
TGACAATGGAAAACACTATCAGATAAATCAACAGTGGGAGCGGACCTACCTAGGCAATGCGTTGGTTTGT
ACTTGTTATGGAGGAAGCCGAGGTTTTAACTGCGAGAGTAAACCTGAAGCTGAAGAGACTTGCTTTGACA
AGTACACTGGGAACACTTACCGAGTGGGTGACACTTATGAGCGTCCTAAAGACTCCATGATCTGGGACTG
TACCTGCATCGGGGCTGGGCGAGGGAGAATAAGCTGTACCATCGCAAACCGCTGCCATGAAGGGGGTCAG
TCCTACAAGATTGGTGACACCTGGAGGAGACCACATGAGACTGGTGGTTACATGTTAGAGTGTGTGTGTC
TTGGTAATGGAAAAGGAGAATGGACCTGCAAGCCCATAGCTGAGAAGTGTTTTGATCATGCTGCTGGGAC
TTCCTATGTGGTCGGAGAAACGTGGGAGAAGCCCTACCAAGGCTGGATGATGGTAGATTGTACTTGCCTG
GGAGAAGGCAGCGGACGCATCACTTGCACTTCTAGAAATAGATGCAACGATCAGGACACAAGGACATCCT
ATAGAATTGGAGACACCTGGAGCAAGAAGGATAATCGAGGAAACCTGCTCCAGTGCATCTGCACAGGCAA
CGGCCGAGGAGAGTGGAAGTGTGAGAGGCACACCTCTGTGCAGTCCTCATCGAGCGGATCTGGCCCCTTC
ACCGATGTTCGTGCAGCTGTTTACCAACCGCAGCCTCACCCCCAGCCTCCTCCCTATGGCCACTGTGTCA
CAGACAGTGGTGTGGTCTACTCTGTGGGGATGCAGTGGCTGAAGACACAAGGAAATAAGCAAATGCTTTG
CACGTGCCTGGGCAACGGAGTCAGCTGCCAAGAGACAGCTGTAACCCAGACTTACGGTGGCAACTCAAAT
GGAGAGCCATGTGTCTTACCATTCACCTACAATGGCAGGACGTTCTACTCCTGCACCACAGAAGGGCGAC
AGGACGGACATCTTTGGTGCAGCACAACTTCGAATTATGAGCAGGACCAGAAATACTCTTTCTGCACAGA
CCACACTGTTTTGGTTCAGACTCGAGGAGGAAATTCCAATGGTGCCTTGTGCCACTTCCCCTTCCTATAC
AACAACCACAATTACACTGATTGCACTTCTGAGGGCAGAAGAGACAACATGAAGTGGTGTGGGACCACAC
AGAACTATGATGCCGACCAGAAGTTTGGGTTCTGCCCCATGGCTGCCCACGAGGAAATCTGCACAACCAA
TGAAGGGGTCATGTACCGCATTGGAGATCAGTGGGATAAGCAGCATGACATGGGTCACATGATGAGGTGC
ACGTGTGTTGGGAATGGTCGTGGGGAATGGACATGCATTGCCTACTCGCAGCTTCGAGATCAGTGCATTG
TTGATGACATCACTTACAATGTGAACGACACATTCCACAAGCGTCATGAAGAGGGGCACATGCTGAACTG
TACATGCTTCGGTCAGGGTCGGGGCAGGTGGAAGTGTGATCCCGTCGACCAATGCCAGGATTCAGAGACT
GGGACGTTTTATCAAATTGGAGATTCATGGGAGAAGTATGTGCATGGTGTCAGATACCAGTGCTACTGCT
ATGGCCGTGGCATTGGGGAGTGGCATTGCCAACCTTTACAGACCTATCCAAGCTCAAGTGGTCCTGTCGA
AGTATTTATCACTGAGACTCCGAGTCAGCCCAACTCCCACCCCATCCAGTGGAATGCACCACAGCCATCT
CACATTTCCAAGTACATTCTCAGGTGGAGACCTAAAAATTCTGTAGGCCGTTGGAAGGAAGCTACCATAC
CAGGCCACTTAAATTCCTACACCATCAAAGGCCTGAAGCCTGGTGTGGTATACGAGGGCCAGCTCATCAG
CATCCAGCAGTACGGCCACCAAGAAGTGACTCGCTTTGACTTCACCACCACCAGCACCAGCACACCTGTG
ACCAGCAACACCGTGACAGGAGAGACGACTCCCTTTTCTCCTCTTGTGGCCACTTCTGAATCTGTGACCG
AAATCACAGCCAGTAGCTTTGTGGTCTCCTGGGTCTCAGCTTCCGACACCGTGTCGGGATTCCGGGTGGA
ATATGAGCTGAGTGAGGAGGGAGATGAGCCACAGTACCTGGATCTTCCAAGCACAGCCACTTCTGTGAAC
ATCCCTGACCTGCTTCCTGGCCGAAAATACATTGTAAATGTCTATCAGATATCTGAGGATGGGGAGCAGA
GTTTGATCCTGTCTACTTCACAAACAACAGCGCCTGATGCCCCACCTGACCCGACTGTGGACCAAGTTGA
TGACACCTCAATTGTTGTTCGCTGGAGCAGACCCCAGGCTCCCATCACAGGGTACAGAATAGTCTATTCG
CCATCAGTAGAAGGTAGCAGCACAGAACTCAACCTTCCTGAAACTGCAAACTCCGTCACCCTCAGTGACT
TGCAACCTGGTGTTCAGTATAACATCGCTATCTATGCTGTGGAAGAAAATCAAGAAAGTACACCTGTTGT
CATTCAACAAGAAACCACTGGCACCCCACGCTCAGATACAGTGCCCTCTCCCAGGGACCTGCAGTTTGTG
GAAGTGACAGACGTGAAGGTCACCATCATGTGGACACCGCCTGAGAGTGCAGTGACCGGCTACCGTGTGG
ATGTGATCCCCGTCAACCTGCCTGGCGAGCACGGGCAGAGGCTGCCCATCAGCAGGAACACCTTTGCAGA
AGTCACCGGGCTGTCCCCTGGGGTCACCTATTACTTCAAAGTCTTTGCAGTGAGCCATGGGAGGGAGAGC
AAGCCTCTGACTGCTCAACAGACAACCAAACTGGATGCTCCCACTAACCTCCAGTTTGTCAATGAAACTG
ATTCTACTGTCCTGGTGAGATGGACTCCACCTCGGGCCCAGATAACAGGATACCGACTGACCGTGGGCCT
TACCCGAAGAGGACAGCCCAGGCAGTACAATGTGGGTCCCTCTGTCTCCAAGTACCCACTGAGGAATCTG
CAGCCTGCATCTGAGTACACCGTATCCCTCGTGGCCATAAAGGGCAACCAAGAGAGCCCCAAAGCCACTG
GAGTCTTTACCACACTGCAGCCTGGGAGCTCTATTCCACCTTACAACACCGAGGTGACTGAGACCACCAT
TGTGATCACATGGACGCCTGCTCCAAGAATTGGTTTTAAGCTGGGTGTACGACCAAGCCAGGGAGGAGAG
GCACCACGAGAAGTGACTTCAGACTCAGGAAGCATCGTTGTGTCCGGCTTGACTCCAGGAGTAGAATACG
TCTACACCATCCAAGTCCTGAGAGATGGACAGGAAAGAGATGCGCCAATTGTAAACAAAGTGGTGACACC
ATTGTCTCCACCAACAAACTTGCATCTGGAGGCAAACCCTGACACTGGAGTGCTCACAGTCTCCTGGGAG
AGGAGCACCACCCCAGACATTACTGGTTATAGAATTACCACAACCCCTACAAACGGCCAGCAGGGAAATT
CTTTGGAAGAAGTGGTCCATGCTGATCAGAGCTCCTGCACTTTTGATAACCTGAGTCCCGGCCTGGAGTA
CAATGTCAGTGTTTACACTGTCAAGGATGACAAGGAAAGTGTCCCTATCTCTGATACCATCATCCCAGCT
GTTCCTCCTCCCACTGACCTGCGATTCACCAACATTGGTCCAGACACCATGCGTGTCACCTGGGCTCCAC
CCCCATCCATTGATTTAACCAACTTCCTGGTGCGTTACTCACCTGTGAAAAATGAGGAAGATGTTGCAGA
GTTGTCAATTTCTCCTTCAGACAATGCAGTGGTCTTAACAAATCTCCTGCCTGGTACAGAATATGTAGTG
AGTGTCTCCAGTGTCTACGAACAACATGAGAGCACACCTCTTAGAGGAAGACAGAAAACAGGTCTTGATT
CCCCAACTGGCATTGACTTTTCTGATATTACTGCCAACTCTTTTACTGTGCACTGGATTGCTCCTCGAGC
CACCATCACTGGCTACAGGATCCGCCATCATCCCGAGCACTTCAGTGGGAGACCTCGAGAAGATCGGGTG
CCCCACTCTCGGAATTCCATCACCCTCACCAACCTCACTCCAGGCACAGAGTATGTGGTCAGCATCGTTG
CTCTTAATGGCAGAGAGGAAAGTCCCTTATTGATTGGCCAACAATCAACAGTTTCTGATGTTCCG
[273 nt withheld, positions 5386-5658]
GACAAACCATCCCAGATGCAAGTGACCGATGTTCAGGGCAACAGCATTAGTGTCAAGTGGCTGCCTTCAA
GTTCCCCTGTTACTGGTTACAGAGTAACCACCACTCCCAAAAATGGACCAGGACCAACAAAAACTAAAAC
TGCAGGTCCAGATCAAACAGAAATGACTATTGAAGGCTTGCAGCCCACAGTGGAGTATGTGGTTAGTGTC
TATGCTCAGAATCCAAGCGGAGAGAGTCAGCCTCTGGTTCAGACTGCAGTAACCACTATTCCTGCACCAA
CTGACCTGAAGTTCACTCAGGTCACACCCACAAGCCTGAGCGCCCAGTGGACACCACCCAATGTTCAGCT
CACTGGATATCGAGTGCGGGTGACCCCCAAGGAGAAGACCGGACCAATGAAAGAAATCAACCTTGCTCCT
GACAGCTCATCCGTGGTTGTATCAGGACTTATGGTGGCCACCAAATATGAAGTGAGTGTCTATGCTCTTA
AGGACACTTTGACAAGCAGACCAGCTCAGGGTGTTGTCACCACTCTGGAGAATGTCAGCCCACCAAGAAG
GGCTCGTGTGACAGATGCTACTGAGACCACCATCACCATTAGCTGGAGAACCAAGACTGAGACGATCACT
GGCTTCCAAGTTGATGCCGTTCCAGCCAATGGCCAGACTCCAATCCAGAGAACCATCAAGCCAGATGTCA
GAAGCTACACCATCACAGGTTTACAACCAGGCACTGACTACAAGATCTACCTGTACACCTTGAATGACAA
TGCTCGGAGCTCCCCTGTGGTCATCGACGCCTCCACTGCCATTGATGCACCATCCAACCTGCGTTTCCTG
GCCACCACACCCAATTCCTTGCTGGTATCATGGCAGCCGCCACGTGCCAGGATTACCGGCTACATCATCA
AGTATGAGAAGCCTGGGTCTCCTCCCAGAGAAGTGGTCCCTCGGCCCCGCCCTGGTGTCACAGAGGCTAC
TATTACTGGCCTGGAACCGGGAACCGAATATACAATTTATGTCATTGCCCTGAAGAATAATCAGAAGAGC
GAGCCCCTGATTGGAAGGAAAAAGACAGACGAGCTTCCCCAACTGGTAACCCTTCCACACCCCAATCTTC
ATGGACCAGAGATCTTGGATGTTCCTTCCACAGTTCAAAAGACCCCTTTCGTCTCCCACCCTGGGTATGA
CACTGGAAATGGTATTCAGCTTCCTGGCACTTCTGGTCAGCAACCCAGTGTTGGGCAACAAATGATCTTT
GAGGAACATGGTTTTAGGCGGACCACACCGCCCTCATCGGCCACCCCCATAAGGCATAGGCCAAGACCAT
ACCCGCCGAATGTAGGTGAGGAAATCCAAATTGGTCACATCCCCAGGGAAGATGTAGACTATCACCTGTA
CCCACACGGTCCGGGACTCAATCCAAATGCCTCTACAGGACAAGAAGCTCTCTCTCAGACAACCATCTCA
TGGGCCCCATTCCAGGACACTTCTGAGTACATCATTTCATGTCATCCTGTTGGCACTGATGAAGAACCCT
TACAGTTCAGGGTTCCTGGAACTTCTACCAGTGCCACTCTGACAGGCCTCACCAGAGGTGCCACCTACAA
CATCATAGTGGAGGCACTGAAAGACCAGCAGAGGCATAAGGTTCGGGAAGAGGTTGTTACCGTGGGCAAC
TCTGTCAACGAAGGCTTGAACCAACCTACGGATGACTCGTGCTTTGACCCCTACACAGTTTCCCATTATG
CCGTTGGAGATGAGTGGGAACGAATGTCTGAATCAGGCTTTAAACTGTTGTGCCAGTGCTTAGGCTTTGG
AAGTGGTCATTTCAGATGTGATTCATCTAGATGGTGCCATGACAATGGTGTGAACTACAAGATTGGAGAG
AAGTGGGACCGTCAGGGAGAAAATGGCCAGATGATGAGCTGCACATGTCTTGGGAACGGAAAAGGAGAAT
TCAAGTGTGACCCTCATGAGGCAACGTGTTATGATGATGGGAAGACATACCACGTAGGAGAACAGTGGCA
GAAGGAATATCTCGGTGCCATTTGCTCCTGCACATGCTTTGGAGGCCAGCGGGGCTGGCGCTGTGACAAC
TGCCGCAGACCTGGGGGTGAACCCACTCCCGAAGGCACTACTGGCCAGTCCTACAACCAGTATTCTCAGA
GATACCATCAGAGAACAAACACTAATGTTAATTGCCCAATTGAGTGCTTCATGCCTTTAGATGTACAGGC
TGACAGAGAAGATTCCCGAGAGTAAATCATCTTTGCGGCCGCGTTTAAACAGAGCTCGATGAGTTTGGAC
AAACCACAACTAGAATGCAGTGAAAAAAATGCTTTATTTGTGAAATTTGTGATGCTATTGCTTTATTTGT
AACCATTATAAGCTGCAATAAACAAGTTAACAACAACAATTGCATTCATTTTATGTTTCAGGTTCAGGGG
GAGGTGTGGGAGGTTTTTTAAAGCAAGTAAAACCTCTACAAATGTGGTACTTAAGAGGGGGAGACCAAAG
GGCGAGACGTTAAGGCCTCACGTGACATGTGAGCAAAAGGCCAGCAAAAGGCCAGGAACCGTAAAAAGGC
CGCGTTGCTGGCGTTTTTCCATAGGCTCCGCCCCCCTGACGAGCATCACAAAAATCGACGCTCAAGTCAG
AGGTGGCGAAACCCGACAGGACTATAAAGATACCAGGCGTTTCCCCCTGGAAGCTCCCTCGTGCGCTCTC
CTGTTCCGACCCTGCCGCTTACGGGATACCTGTCCGCCTTTCTCCCTTCGGGAAGCGTGGCGCTTTCTCA
TAGCTCACGCTGTAGGTATCTCAGTTCGGTGTAGGTCGTTCGCTCCAAGCTGGGCTGTGTGCACGAACCC
CCCGTTCAGCCCGACCGCTGCGCCTTATCCGGTAACTATCGTCTTGAGTCCAACCCGGTAAGACACGACT
TATCGCCACTGGCAGCAGCCACTGGTAACAGGATTAGCAGAGCGAGGTATGTAGGCGGTGCTACAGAGTT
CTTGAAGTGGTGGCCTAACTACGGCTACACTAGAAGAACAGTATTTGGTATCTGCGCTCTGCTGAAGCCA
GTTACCTTCGGAAAAAGAGTTGGTAGCTCTTGATCCGGCAAACAAACCACCGCTGGTAGCGGTGGTTTTT
TTGTTTGCAAGCAGCAGATTACGCGCAGAAAAAAAGGATCTCAAGAAGATCCTTTGATCTTTTCTACGGG
GTCTGACGCTCAGTGGAACGAAAACTCACGTTAAGGGATTTTGGTCATGCCGTCTCAGAAGAACTCGTCA
AGAAGGCGATAGAAGGCGATGCGCTGCGAATCGGGAGCGGCGATACCGTAAAGCACGAGGAAGCGGTCAG
CCCATTCGCCGCCAAGCTCTTCAGCAATATCACGGGTAGCCAACGCTATGTCCTGATAGCGGTCCGCCAC
ACCCAGCCGGCCACAGTCGATGAATCCAGAAAAGCGGCCATTTTCCACCATGATATTCGGCAAGCAGGCA
TCGCCATGGGTCACGACGAGATCCTCGCCGTCGGGCATGCTCGCCTTGAGCCTGGCGAACAGTTCGGCTG
GCGCGAGCCCCTGATGCTCTTCGTCCAGATCATCCTGATCGACAAGACCGGCTTCCATCCGAGTACGTGC
TCTCTCGATGCGATGTTTCGCTTGGTGGTCGAATGGGCAGGTAGCCGGATCAAGCGTATGCAGCCGCCGC
ATTGCATCAGCCATGATGGATACTTTCTCGGCAGGAGCAAGGTGAGATGACAGGAGATCCTGCCCCGGCA
CTTCGCCCAATAGCAGCCAGTCCCTTCCCGCTTCAGTGACAACGTCGAGTACAGCTGCGCAAGGAACGCC
CGTCGTGGCCAGCCACGATAGCCGCGCTGCCTCGTCTTGCAGTTCATTCAGGGCACCGGACAGGTCGGTC
TTGACAAAAAGAACCGGGCGCCCCTGCGCTGACAGCCGGAACACGGCGGCATCAGAGCAGCCGATTGTCT
GTTGTGCCCAGTCATAGCCGAATAGCCTCTCCACCCAAGCGGCCGGAGAACCTGCGTGCAATCCATCTTG
TTCAATCATAATATTATTGAAGCATTTATCAGGGTTCGTCTCGTCCCGGTCTCCTCCCATGCATG
